>Addgene plasmid #212172 | pLSU1/t35s[TMV]:mNeonGreen-CI{PIV-198}:NosT | addgene full sequence | sequence record 422720 | Addgene NGS Result
TGTGGATAGCACGTACATTGGGAACCCAAAGCCGTACATTGGGAACCGGAACCCGTACATTGGGAACCCA
AAGCCGTACATTGGGAACCGGTCACACATGTAAGTGACTGATATAAAAGAGAAAAAAGGCGATTTTTCCG
CCTAAAACTCTTTAAAACTTATTAAAACTCTTAAAACCCGCCTGGCCTGTGCATAACTGTCTGGCCAGCG
CACAGCCGAAGAGCTGCAAAAAGCGCCTACCCTTCGGTCGCTGCGCTCCCTACGCCCCGCCGCTTCGCGT
CGGCCTATCGCGGCCGCTGGCCGCTCAAAAATGGCTGGCCTACGGCCAGGCAATCTGCTAGCGCGCGGAC
AAGCTAGGATTGGCAGGATATATTCAGTTGTAAATGATATCGCATGCGGAAACCTCCTCGGATTCCATTG
CCCAGCTATCTGTCACTTTATTGAGAAGATAGTGGAAAAGGAAGGTGGCTCCTACAAATGCCATCATTGC
GATAAAGGAAAGGCCATCGTTGAAGATGCCTCTGCCGACAGTGGTCCCAAAGATGGACCCCCACCCACGA
GGAGCATCGTGGAAAAAGAAGACGTTCCAACCACGTCTTCAAAGCAAGTGGATTGATGTGATATCTCCAC
TGACGTAAGGGATGACGCACAATCCCACTATCCTTCGCAAGACCCTTCCTCTATATAAGGAAGTTCATTT
CATTTGGAGAGGACACGCTCGAGTATAAGAGCTCATTTTTACAACAATTACCAACAACAACAAACAACAA
ACAACATTACAATTACATTTACAATTATCGATACATCGAGGGTACCGAATTCATGGTTTCCAAAGGTGAG
GAAGATAATATGGCTAGTTTACCTGCCACACATGAGCTACACATATTCGGCAGCATAAACGGTGTAGATT
TTGATATGGTTGGACAAGGGACAGGTAATCCTAATGATGGATATGAGGAGTTGAACCTCAAATCTACCAA
GGGGGACCTTCAATTCTCCCCATGGATCCTAGTCCCTCACGTAAGTTTCTGCTTCTACCTTTGATATATA
TATAATAATTATCATTAATTAGTAGTAATATAATATTTCAAATATTTTTTTCAAAATAAAAGAATGTAGT
ATATAGCAATTGCTTTTCTGTAGTTTATAAGTGTGTATATTTTAATTTATAACTTTTCTAATATATGACC
AAAATTTGTTGATGTGCAGATTGGATACGGCTTCCACCAGTACTTACCATACCCAGATGGAATGTCCCCT
TTCCAAGCAGCCATGGTTGACGGTTCCGGGTACCAGGTACATAGGACAATGCAATTTGAGGACGGGGCTT
CTCTGACTGTGAATTACCGATATACCTATGAAGGCTCTCACATAAAGGGCGAAGCACAAGTGAAGGGCAC
CGGATTTCCTGCCGACGGGCCTGTAATGACTAATAGCTTGACCGCCGCAGATTGGTGCAGGTCAAAAAAG
ACCTACCCAAATGACAAGACAATAATCTCTACATTTAAGTGGAGCTACACTACAGGGAATGGTAAACGAT
ATAGATCAACTGCTAGAACCACATATACCTTCGCTAAACCTATGGCAGCCAATTATCTGAAGAACCAGCC
CATGTATGTGTTCCGAAAGACTGAACTCAAGCATAGCAAAACCGAACTCAACTTCAAAGAGTGGCAAAAG
GCTTTCACTGACGTGATGGGAATGGACGAGTTATATAAGTAACTGCAGGATCGTTCAAACATTTGGCAAT
AAAGTTTCTTAAGATTGAATCCTGTTGCCGGTCTTGCGATGATTATCATATAATTTCTGTTGAATTACGT
TAAGCATGTAATAATTAACATGTAATGCATGACGTTATTTATGAGATGGGTTTTTATGATTAGAGTCCCG
CAATTATACATTTAATACGCGATAGAAAACAAAATATAGCGCGCAAACTAGGATAAATTATCGCGCGCGG
TGTCATCTATGTTACTAGATCGGGGAGCTCTGGCAGGATATATGCGGTTGTAATTCATTTTTATTGTCTA
AATTTCTGTATTTGTTTGTTTGCAATTAGATCCACGTTGTGTCTCAAAATCTCTGATGTTACATTGCACA
AGATAAAAATATATCATCATGAACAATAAAACTGTCTGCTTACATAAACAGTAATACAAGGGGTGTTATG
AGCCATATTCAACGGGAAACGTCTTGTTCGAGGCCGCGATTAAATTCCAACATGGATGCTGATTTATATG
GGTATAAATGGGCTCGCGATAATGTCGGGCAATCAGGTGCGACAATCTACCGATTGTATGGGAAGCCCGA
TGCGCCAGAGTTGTTTCTGAAACATGGCAAAGGTAGCGTTGCCAATGATGTTACAGATGAGATGGTCAGA
CTAAACTGGCTGACGGAATTTATGCCTCTTCCGACCATCAAGCATTTTATCCGTACTCCTGATGATGCAT
GGTTACTCACCACTGCGATCCCAGGGAAAACAGCATTCCAGGTATTAGAAGAATATCCTGATTCAGGTGA
AAATATTGTTGATGCGCTGGCAGTGTTCCTGCGCCGGTTGCATTCGATTCCTGTTTGTAATTGTCCTTTT
AACAGCGATCGCGTATTTCGTCTCGCTCAGGCGCAATCACGAATGAATAACGGTTTGGTTGATGCGAGTG
ATTTTGATGACGAGCGTAATGGCTGGCCTGTTGAACAAGTCTGGAAAGAAATGCATAAACTTTTGCCATT
CTCACCGGATTCAGTCGTCACTCATGGTGATTTCTCACTTGATAACCTTATTTTTGACGAGGGGAAATTA
ATAGGTTGTATTGATGTTGGACGAGTCGGAATCGCAGACCGATACCAGGATCTTGCCATCCTATGGAACT
GCCTCGGTGAGTTTTCTCCTTCATTACAGAAACGGCTTTTTCAAAAATATGGTATTGATAATCCTGATAT
GAATAAATTGCAGTTTCATTTGATGCTCGATGAGTTTTTCTAATCAGAATTGGTTAATTGGTTGTAACAC
TGGCAGAGCATTACGCTGACTTGACGGGACGGCGGCTTTGTTGAATCAATTGATCTTCTTGAAATCCTTT
TTTTCTGCGCGTAATCTGCTGCTTGCAAACAAAAAAACCACCGCTACCAGCGGTGGTTTGTTTGCCGGAT
CAAGAGCTACCAACTCTTTTTCCGAAGGTAACTGGCTTCAGCAGAGCGCAGATACCAAATACTGTTCTTC
TAGTGTAGCCGTAGTTAGGCCACCACTTCAAGAACTCTGTAGCACCGCCTACATACCTCGCTCTGCTAAT
CCTGTTACCAGTGGCTGCTGCCAGTGGCGATAAGTCGTGTCTTACCGGGTTGGACTCAAGACGATAGTTA
CCGGATAAGGCGCAGCGGTCGGGCTGAACGGGGGGTTCGTGCACACAGCCCAGCTTGGAGCGAACGACCT
ACACCGAACTGAGATACCTACAGCGTGAGCTATGAGAAAGCGCCACGCTTCCCGAAGGGAGAAAGGCGGA
CAGGTATCCGGTAAGCGGCAGGGTCGGAACAGGAGAGCGCACGAGGGAGCTTCCAGGGGGAAACGCCTGG
TATCTTTATAGTCCTGTCGGGTTTCGCCACCTCTGACTTGAGCGTCGATTTTTGTGATGCTCGTCAGGGG
GGCGGAGCCTATGGAAAAACGCCAGCAACGCGGCCTTTTTACGGTTCCTGGCCTTTTGCTGGCCTTTTGC
TCACATGTTCTTTCCTGCGTTATCCCCTGATTCTGTGGATAACCGTATTACCGCCTTTGAGTGATCTCTG
AAGAAACCGAGCGCCGCCGTCTAAAAAGGTGATGTGTATTTGAGTAAAACAGCTTGCGTCATGCGGTCGC
TGCGTATATGATGCGATGAGTAAATAAACAAATACGCAAGGGGAACGCATGAAGGTTATCGCTGTACTTA
ACCAGAAAGGCGGGTCAGGCAAGACGACCATCGCAACCCATCTAGCCCGCGCCCTGCAACTCGCCGGGGC
CGATGTTCTGTTAGTCGATTCCGATCCCCAGGGCAGTGCCCGCGATTGGGCGGCCGTGCGGGAAGATCAA
CCGCTAACCGTTGTCGGCATCGACCGCCCGACGATTGACCGCGACGTGAAGGCCATCGGCCGGCGCGACT
TCGTAGTGATCGACGGAGCGCCCCAGGCGGCGGACTTGGCTGTGTCCGCGATCAAGGCAGCCGACTTCGT
GCTGATTCCGGTGCAGCCAAGCCCTTACGACATATGGGCCACCGCCGACCTGGTGGAGCTGGTTAAGCAG
CGCATTGAGGTCACGGATGGAAGGCTACAAGCGGCCTTTGTCGTGTCGCGGGCGATCAAAGGCACGCGCA
TCGGCGGTGAGGTTGCCGAGGCGCTGGCCGGGTACGAGCTGCCCATTCTTGAGTCCCGTATCACGCAGCG
CGTGAGCTACCCAGGCACTGCCGCCGCCGGCACAACCGTTCTTGAATCAGAACCCGAGGGCGACGCTGCC
CGCGAGGTCCAGGCGCTGGCCGCTGAAATTAAATCAAAACTCATTTGAGTTAATGAGGTAAAGAGAAAAT
GAGCAAAAGCACAAACACGCTAAGTGCCGGCCGTCCGAGCGCACGCAGCAGCAAGGCTGCAACGTTGGCC
AGCCTGGCAGACACGCCAGCCATGAAGCGGGTCAACTTTCAGTTGCCGGCGGAGGATCACACCAAGCTGA
AGATGTACGCGGTACGCCAAGGCAAGACCATTACCGAGCTGCTATCTGAATACATCGCGCAGCTACCAGA
GTAAATGAGCAAATGAATAAATGAGTAGATGAATTTTAGCGGCTAAAGGAGGCGGCATGGAAAATCAAGA
ACAACCAGGCACCGACGCCGTGGAATGCCCCATGTGTGGAGGAACGGGCGGTTGGCCAGGCGTAAGCGGC
TGGGTTGTCTGCCGGCCCTGCAATGGCACTGGAACCCCCAAGCCCGAGGAATCGGCGTGAGCGGTCGCAA
ACCATCCGGCCCGGTACAAATCGGCGCGGCGCTGGGTGATGACCTGGTGGAGAAGTTGAAGGCCGCGCAG
GCCGCCCAGCGGCAACGCATCGAGGCAGAAGCACGCCCCGGTGAATCGTGGCAAGCGGCCGCTGATCGAA
TCCGCAAAGAATCCCGGCAACCGCCGGCAGCCGGTGCGCCGTCGATTAGGAAGCCGCCCAAGGGCGACGA
GCAACCAGATTTTTTCGTTCCGATGCTCTATGACGTGGGCACCCGCGATAGTCGCAGCATCATGGACGTG
GCCGTTTTCCGTCTGTCGAAGCGTGACCGACGAGCTGGCGAGGTGATCCGCTACGAGCTTCCAGACGGGC
ACGTAGAGGTTTCCGCAGGGCCGGCCGGCATGGCCAGTGTGTGGGATTACGACCTGGTACTGATGGCGGT
TTCCCATCTAACCGAATCCATGAACCGATACCGGGAAGGGAAGGGAGACAAGCCCGGCCGCGTGTTCCGT
CCACACGTTGCGGACGTACTCAAGTTCTGCCGGCGAGCCGATGGCGGAAAGCAGAAAGACGACCTGGTAG
AAACCTGCATTCGGTTAAACACCACGCACGTTGCCATGCAGCGTACGAAGAAGGCCAAGAACGGCCGCCT
GGTGACGGTATCCGAGGGTGAAGCCTTGATTAGCCGCTACAAGATCGTAAAGAGCGAAACCGGGCGGCCG
GAGTACATCGAGATCGAGCTAGTTGATTGGATGTACCGCGAGATCACAGAAGGCAAGAACCCGGACGTGC
TGACGGTTCACCCCGATTACTTTTTGATCGATCCCGGCATCGGCCGTTTTCTCTACCGCCTGGCACGCCG
CGCCGCAGGCAAGGCAGAAGCCAGATGGTTGTTCAAGACGATCTACGAACGCAGTGGCAGCGCCGGAGAG
TTCAAGAAGTTCTGTTTCACCGTGCGCAAGCTGATCGGGTCAAATGACCTGCCGGAGTACGATTTGAAGG
AGGAGGCGGGGCAGGCTGGCCCGATCCTAGTCATGCGCTACCGCAACCTGATCGAGGGCGAAGCATCCGC
CGGTTCCTAATGTACGGAGCAGATGCTAGGGCAAATTGCCCTAGCAGGGGAAAAAGGTCGAAAAGATCTC
TTTCC
Features (pLannotate 1.2.2; 11 found; start..end, strand, type, name):
      1..195     +  rep_origin     pVS1 oriV: origin of replication for the Pseudomonas plasmid pVS1 (Heeb et al., 2000)
    362..385     +  misc_feature   LB T-DNA repeat: left border repeat from octopine Ach5 T-DNA
    398..668     +  promoter       35SPPDK promoter (fragment): hybrid promoter consisting of the cauliflower mosaic virus 35S enhancer fused to the maize C4PPDK basal promoter (Yoo et al., 2007)
    667..713     +  promoter       minimal CaMV 35S promoter: minimal 35S promoter from cauliflower mosaic virus
    744..797     +  misc_feature   TMV Ω: translational enhancer from the tobacco mosaic virus 5'-leader sequence (Gallie et al., 1988)
   1021..1209    +  intron         IV2 intron: modified second intron of the potato ST-LS1 gene (Vancanneyt et al., 1990)
   1729..1981    +  terminator     NOS terminator: nopaline synthase terminator and poly(A) signal
   2168..2983    +  CDS            KanR: aminoglycoside phosphotransferase; aph(3')-Ia; confers resistance to kanamycin in bacteria or G418 (Geneticin®) in eukaryotes
   3069..3657    +  rep_origin     ori: high-copy-number ColE1/pMB1/pBR322/pUC origin of replication
   3899..4528    +  CDS            pVS1 StaA: stability protein from the Pseudomonas plasmid pVS1 (Heeb et al., 2000)
   4957..6030    +  CDS            pVS1 RepA: replication protein from the Pseudomonas plasmid pVS1 (Heeb et al., 2000)
