[The description below was written by a language model from this plasmid's Addgene catalogue record and pLannotate feature annotations shown in this document.]
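Description:
pLSU1/t35s[TMV]:mNeonGreen-CI{PIV-198}:NosT is a compact (about 6.1 kb) plant binary vector built on the pLSU1 backbone for Agrobacterium-mediated delivery of a fluorescent reporter into plant cells. It replicates at high copy in E. coli through a ColE1/pUC-type origin. In Agrobacterium it is maintained by the pVS1 replicon, annotated as oriV together with the RepA replication protein and the StaA stability protein. Selection in bacteria is by kanamycin through an aph(3')-Ia gene located in the backbone. The automated annotation detects an octopine-type left T-DNA border just upstream of the expression cassette but no right border, and no plant selectable marker is annotated, so the exact extent of the T-DNA cannot be read from the feature table.

The payload is a synthetic, tomato codon-optimized mNeonGreen coding sequence, which the annotation tool does not itself recognize as a feature. It is driven by a truncated CaMV 35S promoter, annotated as a 35S enhancer fragment plus the minimal 35S core. This is followed by the TMV Ω 5' leader, a translational enhancer, and the cassette ends with the nopaline synthase terminator and poly(A) signal. The reading frame is interrupted 198 bp into the gene by the PIV/IV2 intron, a modified second intron of the potato ST-LS1 gene. Because bacteria cannot splice it out, functional mNeonGreen is not produced in Agrobacterium, and fluorescence therefore reports genuine plant-cell expression. The "CI" (corrected intron) designation marks a version in which an extra cryptic 3' splice site has been removed, which should favor correct splicing. The construct suits transient or stable plant expression assays in which bacterial background signal must be excluded.
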