Addgene plasmid #212172: pLSU1/t35s[TMV]:mNeonGreen-CI{PIV-198}:NosT
Purpose: This binary vector expresses mNeonGreen containing the PIV intron (198bp into the gene) with extra 3' splice site removed (corrected intron) with the truncated 35sCAMV promoter and TMV UTR
Depositing lab: Wayne Curtis.
Backbone
  Vector backbone: pLSU1
  Vector type: Plant Expression
Growth in bacteria
  Bacterial resistance: Kanamycin, 50 μg/mL
  Growth temperature: 37°C
  Growth strain: DH5alpha
  Copy number: High Copy
Gene/Insert
  Gene/Insert name: Tomato codon optimized version of mNeonGreen-I{PIV-198}
  Species: Synthetic
  Insert size (bp): 900
  Mutation: mNeonGreen codon-optimized for tomato and PIV intron added at bp 198, eliminates expression in Agrobacterium, cryptic intron site in mNG removed
  Promoter: truncated 35sCaMV
  Cloning method: Restriction Enzyme; 5′ cloning site Unknown (unknown if destroyed)
Terms and licenses: Academic/Nonprofit Terms; Industry Terms: Not Available to Industry
How to cite: pLSU1/t35s[TMV]:mNeonGreen-CI{PIV-198}:NosT was a gift from Wayne Curtis (Addgene plasmid # 212172 ; http://n2t.net/addgene:212172 ; RRID:Addgene_212172)
